>Addgene plasmid #53793 | CHODL_pCSdest | addgene partial sequence | sequence record 94627 | EBV-rev 5'-GTGGTTTGTCCAAACTCATC-3'
GTATACGACTCACTATAGTTCTAGAGGCTCGAGAGGATCACCACTTTGTACAAGAAAGCTGGGTTCTATA
CTTCCATGCCACTTTCTTTTCTGGTACTCTTTGAAATCCACAGTGTAGACTGGTTTGGACTAGTTTTTGT
TCTTCCTTTACTTTTATGCAGCATCTGGAAACAACAGGTTCCAAAAGCAACCAGTATCAGTAAGAGCAGG
GGTATTGTTGGTATAACAACATAAATTAGATTGGGAATTATACCTGCTTCAGTAACAACCACATTCTGAT
GGGTGTCTCCTGGTTGATTTGTAAGATAAGGCTTTTCTACAGGGGCTGTTGGATTAATCTCTGGTTCATA
CTTGCAAATATAATTGTGCTTCATGTTACACCTGTCATCATTCCACTGGTAAAGGTAGGGACCCCCAAGG
CCAGGATTGGCAGTTGGTTGGTGATACATCACAACACACTTTTCACTTCCGCAGGAAGGTTCATCTGTGT
ACCAGTTTCGGTACTGGGAATTGCTTCCATCAGACCACTGGTAGAGATCTGGGCAGGCACCAGATGTTTG
CCCATCTCCATTCCTCCAAAGCCCTATCCAGAAATCACCATCAGAAATCCCTGTCCCGGGTTTTGTCAGG
TTTTGCAACATGCTCTCTATTAACTTCTGTTCTGCTTCATTCTCAAGGCTGAGGAGGACTCCTCCCTCAC
TCTCACAAGCCAGGCGTGCCTCCTGAAAGCTCACTCGGCTGGACAGTTCATGGAAGTAGGCCATTTTGTA
GCAGGGATGCTTGAAGTCAGCAAAACACACCTTTTGGCCGCTGACCACGCGGCGGCAGAAGGCTCCGTGG
CCGCAGAGCAGCGCGGCGCCCAGCAGCAGCGAGACCACGCGGCTCATGGTGCCTGCTTTTTTGTACAAAC
TTGTGAT
