>Addgene plasmid #53793 | CHODL_pCSdest | addgene partial sequence | sequence record 94672 | CMV-F 5'-CGCAAATGGGCGGTAGGCGTG-3'
GCATGCTCGTTTAGGGAACCGCCATTCTGCCTGGGGACGTCGGAGCAAGCTTGATTTAGGTGACACTATA
GAATACAAGCTACTTGTTCTTTTTGCAGGATCCCATCGATTCGAATTCAAGGATCACAAGTTTGTACAAA
AAAGCAGGCACCATGAGCCGCGTGGTCTCGCTGCTGCTGGGCGCCGCGCTGCTCTGCGGCCACGGAGCCT
TCTGCCGCCGCGTGGTCAGCGGCCAAAAGGTGTGTTTTGCTGACTTCAAGCATCCCTGCTACAAAATGGC
CTACTTCCATGAACTGTCCAGCCGAGTGAGCTTTCAGGAGGCACGCCTGGCTTGTGAGAGTGAGGGAGGA
GTCCTCCTCAGCCTTGAGAATGAAGCAGAACAGAAGTTAATAGAGAGCATGTTGCAAAACCTGACAAAAC
CCGGGACAGGGATTTCTGATGGTGATTTCTGGATAGGGCTTTGGAGGAATGGAGATGGGCAAACATCTGG
TGCCTGCCCAGATCTCTACCAGTGGTCTGATGGAAGCAATTCCCAGTACCGAAACTGGTACACAGATGAA
CCTTCCTGCGGAAGTGAAAAGTGTGTTGTGATGTATCACCAACCAACTGCCAATCCTGGCCTTGGGGGTC
CCTACCTTTACCAGTGGAATGATGACAGGTGTAACATGAAGCACAATTATATTTGCAAGTATGAACCAGA
GATTAATCCAACAGCCCCTGTAGAAAAGCCTTATCTTACAAATCAACCAGGAGACACCCATCAGAATGTG
GTTGTTACTGAAGCAGGTATAATTCCCAATCTAATTTATGTTGTTATACCAACAATACCCCTGCTCTTAC
TGATACTGGTTGCTTTTGGAACCTGTTGTTTCCAGATGCTGCAT
