[The description below was written by a language model from this plasmid's Addgene catalogue record.]
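Description:
CHODL_pCSdest is a mammalian expression plasmid carrying the human CHODL (chondrolectin) coding sequence, an insert of about 822 bp from a gene also known by aliases such as MT75, PRED12 and C21orf68. The insert was placed into the pCSDest backbone, a roughly 4.1 kb Gateway destination vector, by Gateway recombination cloning. The plasmid is maintained at high copy number in E. coli and selected with ampicillin. The record does not include a feature table, so the origin of replication, polyadenylation signal and the attachment sites left by recombination are not individually documented here, and no epitope tags or reporters are recorded for the insert.

Two promoters are listed upstream of the insert: CMV and SP6. The CMV promoter drives strong constitutive transcription by RNA polymerase II when the DNA is introduced into vertebrate cells. The SP6 phage promoter allows the same open reading frame to be transcribed in vitro, producing synthetic mRNA suitable for microinjection into embryos. This dual arrangement makes the construct usable for either direct DNA expression or mRNA-based overexpression.

CHODL lies on human chromosome 21, and the associated publication describes a survey of the effects of chromosome 21 gene expression on early development in zebrafish (Danio rerio). The plasmid therefore appears to be one member of a clone set of chromosome 21 genes built for that survey. The record itself does not spell out the experimental details.
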