Addgene plasmid #53793: CHODL_pCSdest
Depositing lab: Roger Reeves. Depositing organization: Johns Hopkins University and School of Medicine. Publication: Survey of Human Chromosome 21 Gene Expression Effects on Early Development in Danio rerio. Edie S, Zaghloul NA, Leitch CC, Klinedinst DK, Lebron J, Thole JF, McCallion AS, Katsanis N, Reeves RH. G3 (Bethesda). 2018 Jul 2;8(7):2215-2223. doi: 10.1534/g3.118.200144. PubMed 29760202.
Backbone
  Vector backbone: pCSDest
  Backbone manufacturer: Lawson Lab (Addgene Plasmid 22423)
  Backbone size w/o insert (bp): 4095
  Vector type: Mammalian Expression
Growth in bacteria
  Bacterial resistance: Ampicillin, 100 μg/mL
  Growth temperature: 37°C
  Growth strain: Top10
  Copy number: High Copy
Gene/Insert
  Gene/Insert name: CHODL
  Species: H. sapiens (human)
  Insert size (bp): 822
  Entrez Gene: CHODL (a.k.a. MT75, PRED12, C21orf68, FLJ12627)
  Promoter: SP6 and CMV
  Cloning method: Gateway Cloning
  Sequencing primers: 5′ CMV-F; 3′ EBV-Rev
Terms and licenses: Academic/Nonprofit Terms; Industry Terms
Depositor comments: NM_024944
How to cite: CHODL_pCSdest was a gift from Roger Reeves (Addgene plasmid # 53793 ; http://n2t.net/addgene:53793 ; RRID:Addgene_53793)
